Addgene plasmid #71403: pCMV-DnpK
Purpose: Expresses tRNA and synthetases for mammalian encoding of a dinitrophenyl hapten, DnpK
Depositing lab: Huiwang Ai. Depositing organization: University of California, Riverside. Publication: Expanding the Genetic Code for a Dinitrophenyl Hapten. Ren W, Ji A, Wang MX, Ai HW. Chembiochem. 2015 Sep;16(14):2007-10. doi: 10.1002/cbic.201500204. Epub 2015 Jul 28. PubMed 26185102.
Backbone
  Vector backbone: unknown
  Total vector size (bp): 7245
  Vector type: Mammalian Expression
  Selectable markers: Hygromycin
Growth in bacteria
  Bacterial resistance: Ampicillin, 100 μg/mL
  Growth temperature: 37°C
  Growth strain: DH5alpha
  Copy number: High Copy
Gene/Insert
  Gene/Insert name: aminoacyl-tRNA synthetase
  Species: Synthetic
  Insert size (bp): 1200
  Mutation: Y271M,L274T,C313A, and Y349F
  Promoter: CMV
  Cloning method: Restriction Enzyme; 5′ cloning site HindIII (not destroyed); 3′ cloning site BamH1 (not destroyed)
  Sequencing primers: 5′ pCMV
Terms and licenses: Academic/Nonprofit Terms; Industry Terms: Not Available to Industry
Depositor comments: The pyrrolysyl-tRNA-synthetase insert contains Y272M, L275T, C314A and Y350Fcompared to the closest reference sequence ACB70968.1. The depositor states that these mutations are intended.
How to cite: pCMV-DnpK was a gift from Huiwang Ai (Addgene plasmid # 71403 ; http://n2t.net/addgene:71403 ; RRID:Addgene_71403)
