[The description below was written by a language model from this plasmid's Addgene catalogue record and the feature table of its GenBank file.]
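Description:
pCMV-DnpK is a mammalian expression plasmid of about 7.2 kb built for genetic code expansion, supplying the orthogonal translation machinery needed to incorporate DnpK, a noncanonical amino acid carrying a dinitrophenyl hapten, into proteins made in mammalian cells. The backbone is recorded as unknown. The plasmid is maintained in E. coli at high copy under ampicillin selection, and it carries a hygromycin marker for selection in mammalian cells.

The catalogued insert is a synthetic aminoacyl-tRNA synthetase gene of roughly 1.2 kb, cloned between HindIII and BamHI sites, both retained, and driven by the CMV promoter for strong constitutive expression. The depositor comments identify it as a pyrrolysyl-tRNA synthetase variant. Four substitutions are listed as Y271M, L274T, C313A and Y349F; relative to the closest reference protein the same changes are numbered one residue higher (Y272M, L275T, C314A, Y350F), and the depositor confirms they are intentional. The record presents this mutant as the synthetase used to encode DnpK. The stated purpose says the plasmid also expresses the partner tRNA, but the record gives no details of the tRNA cassette, its promoter or the codon it decodes.

In practice, a plasmid like this would be co-introduced with a gene of interest bearing the reassigned codon, with DnpK provided to the cells, to obtain site-specifically hapten-labelled protein. The sequence record held for the plasmid covers only an 851 bp portion and has no annotated features, so it neither confirms nor adds to the catalogue description.
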