LOCUS       Exported 851 bp ds-DNA linear SYN 20-MAY-2021
DEFINITION  Expresses tRNA and synthetases for mammalian encoding of a
            dinitrophenyl hapten, DnpK.
ACCESSION   .
VERSION     .
KEYWORDS    pCMV-DnpK
SOURCE      synthetic DNA construct
  ORGANISM  synthetic DNA construct
REFERENCE   1 (bases 1 to 851)
  AUTHORS   Ren W, Ji A, Wang MX, Ai HW
  TITLE     Expanding the Genetic Code for a Dinitrophenyl Hapten.
  JOURNAL   Chembiochem. 2015 Sep;16(14):2007-10. doi: 10.1002/cbic.201500204.
            Epub 2015 Jul 28.
  PUBMED    26185102
REFERENCE   2 (bases 1 to 851)
  AUTHORS   .
  TITLE     Direct Submission
  JOURNAL   Exported May 20, 2021 from SnapGene Server 1.1.58
            http://www.snapgene.com
FEATURES             Location/Qualifiers
     source          1..851
                     /organism="synthetic DNA construct"
                     /mol_type="other DNA"
ORIGIN
        1 tcccattata gtaagattcg gaccttgatg ccctcttaat gtttttaaag ccgtgcataa
       61 ccttgagcaa gcgttcaaga ccaaaacctg cacctatcca tggtttgtca ataccccatt
      121 ctctatcaag agaaactggc ccgacgactg ccgaagaaag ctccaggtcc ccgtgcatta
      181 tatcaagagt atccccaaag accatacagg aatctcctac gatttcgaag tcgatttcca
      241 gatagtccag aaactctttg atgagagctt caagattttc ccgagtacat cccgaaccca
      301 tctgcgcgaa gttcaccata gtaaattctt ccaggtgctc tttgccgtca gactctttcc
      361 ggtaacaagg tccgacttcg aaaattttta ttgggcctgg taaaatccta tcgagttttc
      421 gcgtatagtt cataagagtc ggggcaagca ttggcctcaa gcagagattt ttatccaccc
      481 ggaagatctg ttttgaaagt tcagtatcat tattaatacc cattctctcc acgtattccg
      541 ccggaataag gataggagac tttatctcca gaaaaccccg gtctacgaaa aatttcgtaa
      601 tatcacgttc gagtttaccg aggtagtctt ctctatcatt ggtatagagc cgctgaaaat
      661 cgttttttct tcttgtcaca agttcaggct caagttccct gaaaggcttt gccatattta
      721 gagaaatttt atcctctgga cttaagagag cctcaaccct atcaagctgg cttcttgtaa
      781 gtgaaggagc aggagccgat gcgggaacag acgaatttgg agttgatttt gcaggcgaag
      841 gtacagatct g
//
