>Addgene plasmid #71403 | pCMV-DnpK | addgene partial sequence | sequence record 135898 | CMV-F 5'-CGCAAATGGGCGGTAGGCGTG-3'
ACCGTCAGATCGCCTGGAGACGCCATCCACGCTGTTTTGACCTCCATAGAAGACACCGGGACCGATCCAG
CCTCCGCGGCCGGGAACGGTGCATTGGAACGCGGATTCCCCGTGCCAAGAGTGACGTAAGTACCGCCTAT
AGAGTCTATAGGCCCACCCCCTTGGCTTCGTTAGAACGCGGCTACAATTAATACATAACCTTATGTATCA
TACACATACGATTTAGGTGACACTATAGAATAACATCCACTTTGCCTTTCTCTCCACAGGTGTCCACTCC
CAGGTCCAACTGCACGGAAGCTTGCCACCATGGATAAAAAACCATTAGATGTTTTAATATCTGCGACCGG
GCTCTGGATGTCCAGGACTGGCACGCTCCACAAAATCAAGCACCATGAGGTCTCAAGAAGTAAAATATAC
ATTGAAATGGCGTGTGGAGACCATCTTGTTGTGAATAATTCCAGGAGTTGTAGAACAGCCAGAGCATTCA
GACATCATAAGTACAGAAAAACCTGCAAACGATGTAGGGTTTCGGACGAGGATATCAATAATTTTCTCAC
AAGATCAACCGAAAGCAAAAACAGTGTGAAAGTTAGGGTAGTTTCTGCTCCAAAGGTCAAAAAAGCTATG
CCGAAATCAGTTTCAAGGGCTCCGAAGCCTCTGGAAAATTCTGTTTCTGCAAAGGCATCAACGAACACAT
CCAGATCTGTACCTTCGCCTGCAAAATCAACTCCAAATTCGTCTGTTCCC
